Addgene plasmid #48327: pET His6 Mocr TEV co-transformation cloning vector (13S-O)
Purpose: (Empty Backbone)
Depositing lab: Scott Gradia. Depositing organization: University of California, Berkeley.
Backbone
  Vector backbone: pET
  Backbone size (bp): 3990
  Vector type: Bacterial Expression
  Tag / fusion protein: His6 (N terminal on backbone); Mocr (N terminal on backbone)
Growth in bacteria
  Bacterial resistance: Spectinomycin, 50 μg/mL
  Growth temperature: 37°C
  Growth strain: XL1 Blue
  Copy number: Low Copy
Gene/Insert
  Gene/Insert name: None
Terms and licenses: Academic/Nonprofit Terms; Industry Terms: Not Available to Industry
Depositor comments: This plasmid is an empty vector to be used with a LIC cloning protocol. It has a TEV cleavable His6-Mocr fusion tag on the N-terminus and a Spec resistance. To clone into this vector, add LIC fusion tags to the 5' end of your PCR primers. Forward - 5'TACTTCCAATCCAATGCA3' Reverse - 5'TTATCCACTTCCAATGTTATTA3' Linearize the plasmid with SspI and gel purify. When digesting the DNA with T4 polymerase for LIC, use dCTP for insert and dGTP for vector. The 13-series vectors were designed to enable rapid cloning for a co-expression system. Vectors are based on Novagen's Duet system. Each gene is expressed on its own vector, which has been optimized so that each gene expresses at approximately equal levels. The 13-series vectors are all compatible with 2-series transfer vectors, so if cotransformation fails, there is a readily available backup in polycistronic expression. 13S CDF origin SpecR13K ColA origin KanR2-series transfer ColE1 origin AmpR13S vectors must be cotransformed with a 2-series vector for optimal expression (that is, the presence of an empty 2A-T vector enhances expression of a gene in 13S). For triple expressions, the proteins all seem to express at approximately equal levels. Genes in the CDF vector consistently express at very slightly lower levels, so if you're trying to pull down stoichiometric complexes, it's probably best to put His6-fusion protein in this vector. More information on this vector can be found through http://qb3.berkeley.edu/qb3/macrolab/
How to cite: pET His6 Mocr TEV co-transformation cloning vector (13S-O) was a gift from Scott Gradia (Addgene plasmid # 48327 ; http://n2t.net/addgene:48327 ; RRID:Addgene_48327)
