[The description below was written by a language model from this plasmid's Addgene catalogue record and pLannotate feature annotations shown in this document.]
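Description:
pET His6 Mocr TEV co-transformation cloning vector (13S-O) is an empty 3,990 bp pET-type bacterial expression backbone designed for ligation-independent cloning (LIC) and for co-expressing several proteins in E. coli from separate, compatible plasmids. It replicates from the CloDF13 (CDF) origin, recorded as low copy, and is selected with spectinomycin through an aadA gene driven by the AmpR (bla) promoter. Because the CDF origin is compatible with ColA and ColE1 origins, the vector can coexist with the kanamycin-resistant 13K vectors and the ampicillin-resistant 2-series transfer vectors of the same collection, an arrangement modelled on the Duet system.

The expression cassette consists of a T7 promoter followed by a lac operator, the T7 gene 10 ribosome binding site, and a T7 terminator. A plasmid-borne lacI gene under its own promoter makes expression IPTG-inducible in hosts that supply T7 RNA polymerase. Downstream of the RBS lies an N-terminal fusion of a 6xHis affinity tag and Mocr, a derivative of the T7 Ocr protein (a DNA mimic), followed by a TEV protease site so the tag can be removed from the target protein. No insert is present; the gene of interest is added by LIC after linearising the vector at its SspI site. Short TcR and SET1 fragments in the annotation appear to be backbone remnants rather than functional elements.

The depositor notes that each gene in the 13-series is expressed at roughly equal levels. 13S vectors perform best when co-transformed with a 2-series vector, even an empty one. Genes on the CDF plasmid express slightly lower, which makes it a sensible place for the His6-tagged subunit when purifying stoichiometric complexes. Polycistronic expression through the 2-series vectors is the stated fallback.
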