Features (pLannotate 1.2.2; 16 found; start..end, strand, type, name):
      3..1085    -  CDS            lacI: lac repressor; lacI; The lac repressor binds to the lac operator to inhibit transcription in E. coli. This inhibition can be relieved by adding lactose or isopropyl-β-D-thiogalactopyranoside (IPTG).
   1086..1163    -  promoter       lacI promoter: lacI
   1171..1206    -  CDS            TcR (fragment): tetracycline efflux protein; tet; confers resistance to tetracycline
   1209..1227    +  promoter       T7 promoter: promoter for bacteriophage T7 RNA polymerase
   1235..1251    +  protein_bind   lac operator: The lac repressor binds to the lac operator to inhibit transcription in E. coli. This inhibition can be relieved by adding lactose or isopropyl-β-D-thiogalactopyranoside (IPTG). lac repressor encoded by lacI
   1308..1330    +  RBS            RBS: efficient ribosome binding site from bacteriophage T7 gene 10 (Olins and Rangwala, 1989)
   1350..1367    +  CDS            6xHis: 6xHis affinity tag
   1374..1721    +  CDS            OCR_BPT7: Experimental evidence at protein level: Swiss-Prot protein existence level 1. Prevents both degradation and modification of T7 DNA by the host restriction-modification complex (PubMed:32039758, PubMed:1095770). Structural mimic of the phosphate backbone of B-form DNA that binds to and completely occupies the DNA-binding sites of all known families of the complex type I DNA restriction enzymes (PubMed:12235377, PubMed:32483229). Thereby, inhibits the restriction endonuclease activity and protects the phage genome as it penetrates into host cytoplasm (PubMed:12235377, PubMed:32483229). Inhibits
   1737..1753    +  CDS            TEV site (fragment): tobacco etch virus (TEV) protease recognition and cleavage site
   1839..1888    +  CDS            SET1 (fragment): solubility-enhancement tag derived from T7 phage gene 10B
   1896..1943    +  terminator     T7 terminator: transcription terminator for bacteriophage T7 RNA polymerase
   2117..2905    -  CDS            aadA: S3AD_ECOLX - Experimental evidence at protein level: Swiss-Prot protein existence level 1. Mediates bacterial resistance to the antibiotics streptomycin and spectinomycin. From Escherichia coli.
   2906..2997    -  promoter       AmpR promoter: bla
   3045..3783    -  rep_origin     CloDF13 ori: Plasmids containing the CloDF13 (CDF) origin of replication can be propagated in E. coli cells that contain additional plasmids with compatible origins.
   3880..3944    -  CDS            TcR (fragment): tetracycline efflux protein; tet; confers resistance to tetracycline
   3959..3980    -  protein_bind   CAP binding site: CAP binding activates transcription in the presence of cAMP. E. coli catabolite activator protein
>Addgene plasmid #48327 | pET His6 Mocr TEV co-transformation cloning vector (13S-O) | depositor full sequence | sequence record 69809 | Full Sequence
GCTCACTGCCCGCTTTCCAGTCGGGAAACCTGTCGTGCCAGCTGCATTAATGAATCGGCCAACGCGCGGG
GAGAGGCGGTTTGCGTATTGGGCGCCAGGGTGGTTTTTCTTTTCACCAGTGAGACGGGCAACAGCTGATT
GCCCTTCACCGCCTGGCCCTGAGAGAGTTGCAGCAAGCGGTCCACGCTGGTTTGCCCCAGCAGGCGAAAA
TCCTGTTTGATGGTGGTTAACGGCGGGATATAACATGAGCTGTCTTCGGTATCGTCGTATCCCACTACCG
AGATGTCCGCACCAACGCGCAGCCCGGACTCGGTAATGGCGCGCATTGCGCCCAGCGCCATCTGATCGTT
GGCAACCAGCATCGCAGTGGGAACGATGCCCTCATTCAGCATTTGCATGGTTTGTTGAAAACCGGACATG
GCACTCCAGTCGCCTTCCCGTTCCGCTATCGGCTGAATTTGATTGCGAGTGAGATATTTATGCCAGCCAG
CCAGACGCAGACGCGCCGAGACAGAACTTAATGGGCCCGCTAACAGCGCGATTTGCTGGTGACCCAATGC
GACCAGATGCTCCACGCCCAGTCGCGTACCGTCTTCATGGGAGAAAATAATACTGTTGATGGGTGTCTGG
TCAGAGACATCAAGAAATAACGCCGGAACATTAGTGCAGGCAGCTTCCACAGCAATGGCATCCTGGTCAT
CCAGCGGATAGTTAATGATCAGCCCACTGACGCGTTGCGCGAGAAGATTGTGCACCGCCGCTTTACAGGC
TTCGACGCCGCTTCGTTCTACCATCGACACCACCACGCTGGCACCCAGTTGATCGGCGCGAGATTTAATC
GCCGCGACAATTTGCGACGGCGCGTGCAGGGCCAGACTGGAGGTGGCAACGCCAATCAGCAACGACTGTT
TGCCCGCCAGTTGTTGTGCCACGCGGTTGGGAATGTAATTCAGCTCCGCCATCGCCGCTTCCACTTTTTC
CCGCGTTTTCGCAGAAACGTGGCTGGCCTGGTTCACCACGCGGGAAACGGTCTGATAAGAGACACCGGCA
TACTCTGCGACATCGTATAACGTTACTGGTTTCACATTCACCACCCTGAATTGACTCTCTTCCGGGCGCT
ATCATGCCATACCGCGAAAGGTTTTGCGCCATTCGATGGTGTCCGGGATCTCGACGCTCTCCCTTATGCG
ACTCCTGCATTAGGAAATTAATACGACTCACTATAGGGAGAGAATTGTGAGCGGATAACAATTCCCCTGT
AGATTAATTAAGCGGCCGCCCTGCAGGACTCGAGTTCTAGAAATAATTTTGTTTAACTTTAAGAAGGAGA
TATACATATGAAATCTTCTCACCATCACCATCACCATGGTTCTTCTATGAGCAACATGACATACAATAAT
GTTTTCGACCACGCGTACGAAATGCTTAAGGAGAACATCCGTTATGATGACATACGGGATACAGATGACC
TTCACGACGCAATTCATATGGCCGCCGATAATGCCGTCCCTCACTATTATGCCGATATTCGGTCAGTTAT
GGCATCTGAAGGTATTGATCTGGAATTTGAGGATAGTGGCCTCATGCCAGATACGAAGGACGACATCAGA
ATTCTGCAAGCGCGGATCTACGAACAACTTACCATCGATTTATGGGAAGATGCGGAAGATCTCCTGAATG
AATACCTGGAAGAAGTGGAGGAGTATGAGGAAGATGAAGAGGGGACGGGGATCGAGGAAAACCTGTACTT
CCAATCCAATATTGGAAGTGGATAACGGATCCGCGATCGCGGCGCGCCACCTGGTGGCCGGCCGGTACCA
CGCGTGCGCGCTGATCCGGCTGCTAACAAAGCCCGAAAGGAAGCTGAGTTGGCTGCTGCCACCGCTGAGC
AATAACTAGCATAACCCCTTGGGGCCTCTAAACGGGTCTTGAGGGGTTTTTTGCTGAAACCTCAGGCATT
TGAGAAGCACACGGTCACACTGCTTCCGGTAGTCAATAAACCGGTAAACCAGCAATAGACATAAGCGGCT
ATTTAACGACCCTGCCCTGAACCGACGACCGGGTCATCGTGGCCGGATCTTGCGGCCCCTCGGCTTGAAC
GAATTGTTAGACATTATTTGCCGACTACCTTGGTGATCTCGCCTTTCACGTAATGGACAAATTCTTCCAA
CTGATCTGCGCGCGAGGCCAAGCGATCTTCTTCTTGTCCAAGATAAGCCTGTCTAGCTTCAAGTATGACG
GGCTGATACTGGGCCGGCAGGCGCTCCATTGCCCAGTCGGCAGCGACATCCTTCGGCGCGATTTTGCCGG
TTACTGCGCTGTACCAAATGCGGGACAACGTAAGCACTACATTTCGCTCATCGCCAGCCCAGTCGGGCGG
CGAGTTCCATAGCGTTAAGGTTTCATTTAGCGCCTCAAATAGATCCTGTTCAGGAACCGGATCAAAGAGT
TCCTCCGCCGCTGGACCTACCAAGGCAACGCTATGTTCTCTTGCTTTTGTCAGCAAGATAGCCAGATCAA
TGTCGATCGTGGCTGGCTCGAAGATACCTGCAAGAATGTCATTGCGCTGCCATTCTCCAAATTGCAGTTC
GCGCTTAGCTGGATAACGCCACGGAATGATGTCGTCGTGCACAACAATGGTGACTTCTACAGCGCGGAGA
ATCTCGCTCTCTCCAGGGGAAGCCGAAGTTTCCAAAAGGTCGTTGATCAAAGCTCGCCGCGTTGTTTCAT
CAAGCCTTACGGTCACCGTAACCAGCAAATCAATATCACTGTGCGGCTTCAGGCCGCCATCCACTGCGGA
GCCGTACAAATGTACGGCCAGCAACGTCGGTTCGAGATGGCGCTCGATGACGCCAACTACCTCTGATAGT
TGAGTCGATACTTCGGCGATCACCGCTTCCCTCATACTCTTCCTTTTTCATTATTATTGAAGCATTTATC
AGGGTTATTGTCTCATGAGCGGATACATATTTGAATGTATTTAGAAAAATAAACAAATAGCTAGCTCACT
CGGTCGCTACGCTCCGGGCGTGAGACTGCGGCGGGCGCTGCGGACACATACAAAGTTACCCACAGATTCC
GTGGATAAGCAGGGGACTAACATGTGAGGCAAAACAGCAGGGCCGCGCCGGTGGCGTTTTTCCATAGGCT
CCGCCCTCCTGCCAGAGTTCACATAAACAGACGCTTTTCCGGTGCATCTGTGGGAGCCGTGAGGCTCAAC
CATGAATCTGACAGTACGGGCGAAACCCGACAGGACTTAAAGATCCCCACCGTTTCCGGCGGGTCGCTCC
CTCTTGCGCTCTCCTGTTCCGACCCTGCCGTTTACCGGATACCTGTTCCGCCTTTCTCCCTTACGGGAAG
TGTGGCGCTTTCTCATAGCTCACACACTGGTATCTCGGCTCGGTGTAGGTCGTTCGCTCCAAGCTGGGCT
GTAAGCAAGAACTCCCCGTTCAGCCCGACTGCTGCGCCTTATCCGGTAACTGTTCACTTGAGTCCAACCC
GGAAAAGCACGGTAAAACGCCACTGGCAGCAGCCATTGGTAACTGGGAGTTCGCAGAGGATTTGTTTAGC
TAAACACGCGGTTGCTCTTGAAGTGTGCGCCAAAGTCCGGCTACACTGGAAGGACAGATTTGGTTGCTGT
GCTCTGCGAAAGCCAGTTACCACGGTTAAGCAGTTCCCCAACTGACTTAACCTTCGATCAAACCACCTCC
CCAGGTGGTTTTTTCGTTTACAGGGCAAAAGATTACGCGCAGAAAAAAAGGATCTCAAGAAGATCCTTTG
ATCTTTTCTACTGAACCGCTCTTGATTTCAGTGCAATTTATCTCTTCAAATGTAGCACCTGAAGTCAGCC
CCATACGATATAAGTTGTAATTCTCATGTTAGTCATGCCCCGCGCCCACCGGAAGGAGCTGACTGGGTTG
AAGGCTCTCAAGGGCATCGGTCGAGATCCCGGTGCCTAATGAGTGAGCTAACTTACATTAATTGCGTTGC
