>Addgene plasmid #48327 | pET His6 Mocr TEV co-transformation cloning vector (13S-O) | addgene partial sequence | sequence record 71731 | LacI-R 5'-GGCATACTCTGCGACATCGT-3'
CATTCACCACCCTGAATTGACTCTCTTCCGGGCGCTATCATGCCATACCGCGAAAGGTTTTGCGCCATTC
GATGGTGTCCGGGATCTCGACGCTCTCCCTTATGCGACTCCTGCATTAGGAAATTAATACGACTCACTAT
AGGGAGAGAATTGTGAGCGGATAACAATTCCCCTGTAGATTAATTAAGCGGCCGCCCTGCAGGACTCGAG
TTCTAGAAATAATTTTGTTTAACTTTAAGAAGGAGATATACATATGAAATCTTCTCACCATCACCATCAC
CATGGTTCTTCTATGAGCAACATGACATACAATAATGTTTTCGACCACGCGTACGAAATGCTTAAGGAGA
ACATCCGTTATGATGACATACGGGATACAGATGACCTTCACGACGCAATTCATATGGCCGCCGATAATGC
CGTCCCTCACTATTATGCCGATATTCGGTCAGTTATGGCATCTGAAGGTATTGATCTGGAATTTGAGGAT
AGTGGCCTCATGCCAGATACGAAGGACGACATCAGAATTCTGCAAGCGCGGATCTACGAACAACTTACCA
TCGATTTATGGGAAGATGCGGAAGATCTCCTGAATGAATACCTGGAAGAAGTGGAGGAGTATGAGGAAGA
TGAAGAGGGGACGGGGATCGAGGAAAACCTGTACTTCCAATCCAATATTGGAAGTGGATAACGGATCCGC
GATCGCGGCGCGCCACCTGGTGGCCGGCCGGTACCACGCGTGCGCGCTGATCCGGCTGCTAACAAAGCCC
GAAAGGAAGCTGAGTTGGCTGCTGCCACCGCTGAGCAATAACTAGCATAACCCCTTGGGGCCTCTAAACG
GGTCTTGAGGGGTTTTTTGCTGAAACCTCAGGCATTTGAGAAGCACACGGTCACACTGCTTCCGGTAGTC
AATAAACCGGTAAACCAGCAATAGACATAAGCGGCTATTTAACGACCCTGCCCTGAACCGACGACCGGGT
CATCGTGGCCGGATCTTGCGGCCCCTCGGCTTGAACGAATTGTTAGACATTATTTGCCGACTACCTTGGT
GATCTCGCCTTTCACGTA
